Addgene plasmid #25063: pGSTag BimL(AAA)
Depositing lab: Roger Davis. Depositing organization: University of Massachusetts, Worcester. Publication: JNK phosphorylation of Bim-related members of the Bcl2 family induces Bax-dependent apoptosis. Lei K, Davis RJ. Proc Natl Acad Sci U S A. 2003 Mar 4. 100(5):2432-7. 10.1073/pnas.0438011100 PubMed 12591950.
Backbone
  Vector backbone: pGSTag
  Backbone size w/o insert (bp): 5057
  Vector type: Bacterial Expression
Growth in bacteria
  Bacterial resistance: Ampicillin, 100 μg/mL
  Growth temperature: 37°C
  Growth strain: DH5alpha
  Copy number: High Copy
Gene/Insert
  Gene/Insert name: BimL (AAA) (alt name: BCL2-like 11)
  Species: H. sapiens (human)
  Insert size (bp): 257
  Mutation: Changed serine 44 to alanine Changed threonine 56 to alanine Changed serine 58 to alanine
  Entrez Gene: BCL2L11 (a.k.a. BAM, BIM, BOD)
  Tag / fusion protein: Gst (N terminal on backbone)
  Cloning method: Restriction Enzyme; 5′ cloning site Bam HI (not destroyed); 3′ cloning site Hind III (not destroyed)
  Sequencing primers: 5′ pGex 5'; 3′ pGex 3'
Terms and licenses: Academic/Nonprofit Terms; Industry Terms: Not Available to Industry
How to cite: pGSTag BimL(AAA) was a gift from Roger Davis (Addgene plasmid # 25063 ; http://n2t.net/addgene:25063 ; RRID:Addgene_25063)
