[The description below was written by a language model from this plasmid's Addgene catalogue record.]
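Description:
pGSTag BimL(AAA) is a bacterial expression plasmid built on the pGSTag backbone (about 5.1 kb without insert), a GST-fusion vector that accepts pGEX-type sequencing primers. It is maintained as a high-copy plasmid in E. coli under ampicillin selection. The record does not name the promoter driving expression or the origin of replication, and no feature table is provided, so these details cannot be confirmed here.

The insert is a short (roughly 257 bp) human sequence from BCL2L11, encoding the BimL isoform of the pro-apoptotic BH3-only protein Bim. It was cloned between BamHI and HindIII sites, both of which remain intact, so that it is expressed with an N-terminal glutathione S-transferase tag supplied by the backbone. Given the small insert size, it may represent only a portion of the BimL coding region, although the record does not specify this. The "AAA" designation refers to three substitutions: serine 44, threonine 56 and serine 58 are each replaced by alanine, removing the hydroxyl-bearing residues that could accept phosphate at these positions.

The GST tag allows the recombinant protein to be purified from bacterial lysates on glutathione resin. The associated publication concerns JNK phosphorylation of Bim-related Bcl2 family members and Bax-dependent apoptosis. In that context, the construct is most plausibly used as a non-phosphorylatable control substrate, for example alongside wild-type GST-BimL in in vitro kinase assays to test whether these residues are the sites modified by JNK.
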