>Addgene plasmid #25063 | pGSTag BimL(AAA) | depositor partial sequence | sequence record 11563 | Author sequence
GGATCCGCAAAGCAACCTTCTGATGTAAGTTCTGAGTGTGACCGAGAAGGTAGACAATTGCAGCCTGCGG
AGAGGCCTCCCCAGCTCAGACCTGGGGCCCCTACCTCCCTACAGACAGAGCCACAAGACAGGGCCCCAGC
ACCCATGAGTTGTGACAAATCAACACAAGCCCCAGCTCCTCCTTGCCAGGCCTTCAACCACTATCTCAGT
GCAATGGCTTCCATGAGGCAGGCTGAACCTGCAGATATGCGCCCAGAGATATTGAAGCTT
