>Addgene plasmid #25063 | pGSTag BimL(AAA) | addgene partial sequence | sequence record 32103 | 25063 with pGEX-5
ATCTCAATGGATCTGGTTCGCGTGGATCTGCAGAACGTCGCGAAATTCTGAGCCGTCGTCCGAGTTACCG
TAAAGGATCCGCAAAGCAACCTTCTGATGTAAGTTCTGAGTGTGACCGAGAAGGTAGACAATTGCAGCCT
GCGGAGAGGCCTCCCCAGCTCAGACCTGGGGCCCCTACCTCCCTACAGACAGAGCCACAAGACAGGGCCC
CAGCACCCATGAGTTGTGACAAATCAACACAAGCCCCAGCTCCTCCTTGCCAGGCCTTCAACCACTATCT
CAGTGCAATGGCTTCCATGAGGCAGGCTGAACCTGCAGATATGCGCCCAGAGATATTGAAGCTTAATTCA
TCGTGACTGACTGACGATCTGCCTCGCGCGTTTCGGTGATGACGGTGAAAACCTCTGACACATGCAGCTC
CCGGAGACGGTCACAGCTTGTCTGTAAGCGGATGCCGGGAGCAGACAAGCCCGTCAGGGCGCGTCAGCGG
GTGTTGGCGGGTGTCGGGGCGCAGCCATGACCCAGTCACGTAGCGATAGCGGAGTGTATAATTCTTGAAG
ACGAAAGGGCCTCGTGATACGCCTATTTTTATAGGTTAATGTCATGATAATAATGGTTTCTTAGACGTCA
GGTGGCACTTTTCGGGGAAATGTGCGCGGAACCCCTATTTGTTTATTTTTCTAAATACATTCAAATATGT
ATCCGCTCATGAGACAATAACCCTGATAAATGCTTCAATAATATTGAAAAAGGAAGAGTATGAGTATTCA
ACATTTCCGTGTCGCCCTTATTCCCTTTTTTGCGGCATTTTGCCTTCCTGTTTTTGCTCACCCAGAAACG
CTGGTGAAAGTAAAAGATGCTGAAGATCAGTTGGGTGCACGAGTGGGTTACATCGAACTGGATCTCAACA
GCGGTAAGATCTGNGANAGTTTTCGCCCGAAAAANGTTTCAGAAAAAAATATTTTTTAA
